Addgene plasmid #207881: NL4-3Δ6-drEGFP-IRES-mThy1.2
Purpose: HIV reporter vector expressing dGFP and mThy1.2 from Env locus
Depositing lab: Edward Browne. Depositing organization: University of North Carolina at Chapel Hill. Publication: A histone deacetylase network regulates epigenetic reprogramming and viral silencing in HIV-infected cells. Peterson JJ, Lewis CA, Burgos SD, Manickam A, Xu Y, Rowley AA, Clutton G, Richardson B, Zou F, Simon JM, Margolis DM, Goonetilleke N, Browne EP. Cell Chem Biol. 2023 Dec 21;30(12):1617-1633.e9. doi: 10.1016/j.chembiol.2023.11.009. PubMed 38134881.
Backbone
  Vector backbone: pNL43
  Backbone size w/o insert (bp): 14825
  Total vector size (bp): 16757
  Modifications to backbone: -First cloning step was by the Siliciano lab to make a deletion in the Env ORF and insert EGFP into this locus to create pNL4-3-ΔE-GFP. doi: 10.1128/JVI.78.4.1718-1729.2004 -Next the Siliciano lab introduced mutations into all viral proteins other than Tat and Rev, destabilized EGFP with a C-terminal PEST sequence from pzGreen-DR, and mutated the Env signal peptide to promote cytoplasmic retention, creating the pNL4-3-Δ6-drEGFP vector. doi: 10.1172/JCI39199 -In this study we cloned an IRES-mThy1.2 casette into the NheI site immediately after the drEGFP stop codon and verified orientation by sequencing.
  Vector type: Lentiviral
Growth in bacteria
  Bacterial resistance: Ampicillin, 100 μg/mL
  Growth temperature: 37°C
  Growth strain: NEB Stable
  Growth instructions: We have had luck growing this plasmid with STBL3 cells at 37deg or STBL2 cells at 30deg. Recombination can occur between the two LTRs without these accomodations. We have not used NEB stable to grow the plasmid but this is likely fine.
  Copy number: High Copy
Gene/Insert
  Gene/Insert name: destabilized EGFP-IRES-mThy1.2 (alt name: drEGFP-IRES-mCD90.2)
  Species: M. musculus (mouse)
  Insert size (bp): 1931
  GenBank ID: NM_009382.3
  Promoter: 5' lentiviral LTR
  Cloning method: Restriction Enzyme; 5′ cloning site XbaI (not destroyed); 3′ cloning site NheI (not destroyed)
  Sequencing primers: 5′ gcggagacagcgacgaag
Resource information
  A portion of this plasmid was derived from a plasmid made by: We received the pNL4-3-Δ6-drEGFP vector from the Siliciano lab at Johns Hopkins University School of Medicine. We are depositing our version to Addgene after receiving written permission (by email) from Dr. Siliciano.
Terms and licenses: Academic/Nonprofit Terms; Industry Terms: Not Available to Industry
Depositor comments: Please visit https://doi.org/10.1101/2022.05.09.491199 for bioRxiv preprint.
How to cite: NL4-3Δ6-drEGFP-IRES-mThy1.2 was a gift from Edward Browne (Addgene plasmid # 207881 ; http://n2t.net/addgene:207881 ; RRID:Addgene_207881)
