[The description below was written by a language model from this plasmid's Addgene catalogue record and pLannotate feature annotations shown in this document.]
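Description:
NL4-3Δ6-drEGFP-IRES-mThy1.2 is a near-full-length HIV-1 proviral reporter plasmid built on the pNL4-3 molecular clone and classed as a lentiviral vector. It is maintained in E. coli through a high-copy ColE1/pUC-type origin and an ampicillin resistance gene (β-lactamase with its own promoter). The two LTRs are direct repeats that can recombine, so the record recommends recombination-deficient host strains. The catalogue gives a total size of about 16.8 kb, whereas the annotated sequencing record is about 15.6 kb; the record does not explain this difference. Short human gene fragments annotated downstream of the 3' LTR probably reflect genomic flanking sequence carried over from the original proviral clone.

The viral genome retains the packaging signal and the gag, pol, vif, tat, vpu, env and nef regions. According to the cloning history, however, every viral protein except Tat and Rev carries inactivating mutations, so the annotated reading frames should not be taken as functional. A deletion in env holds the reporter cassette. It consists of EGFP fused to a C-terminal PEST degron from mouse ornithine decarboxylase, which shortens its half-life, then an EMCV IRES and the mouse Thy1.2 (CD90.2) surface glycoprotein. The Env signal peptide was mutated so that the fluorescent protein stays cytoplasmic.

Expression is driven by the 5' LTR and therefore depends on Tat, so both reporters track proviral transcription. The unstable GFP gives a readout of current transcription, and Thy1.2 provides a surface marker suited to antibody-based detection or sorting of infected cells. Because the structural and envelope genes are disabled, particle production would need those functions supplied in trans. The associated study used the vector to examine epigenetic silencing and latency in HIV-infected cells.
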