Features (pLannotate 1.2.2; 24 found; start..end, strand, type, name):
    377..634     +  LTR            5' LTR (truncated): truncated 5' long terminal repeat (LTR) from HIV-1
    682..805     +  misc_feature   HIV-1 Ψ: packaging signal of human immunodeficiency virus type 1
    790..2292    +  CDS            HIV-1 gag (sequence partly withheld): gag protein from human immunodeficiency virus 1; gag
   2085..5096    +  CDS            HIV-1 pol: pol protein from human immunodeficiency virus 1; pol
   5041..5616    +  CDS            vif: VIF_HV1N5 - Experimental evidence at protein level: Swiss-Prot protein existence level 1. Counteracts the innate antiviral activity of host APOBEC3F and APOBEC3G. Forms a complex with host APOBEC3F and APOBEC3G thus preventing the entry of these lethally hypermutating enzymes into progeny virions. Recruits an active E3 ubiquitin ligase complex composed of elongin BC, CUL5, and RBX2 to induce polyubiquitination of APOBEC3G and APOBEC3F. In turn, they are directed to the 26S proteasome for degradation. Vif interaction with APOBEC3G also blocks its cytidine deaminase activity in a proteasome-inde
   5830..6045    +  CDS            tat (fragment): TAT_HV1H2 - Experimental evidence at protein level: Swiss-Prot protein existence level 1. Extracellular circulating Tat can be endocytosed by surrounding uninfected cells via the binding to several surface receptors such as CD26, CXCR4, heparan sulfate proteoglycans (HSPG) or LDLR. Neurons are rarely infected, but they internalize Tat via their LDLR. Through its interaction with nuclear HATs, Tat is potentially able to control the acetylation-dependent cellular gene expression. Modulates the expression of many cellular genes involved in cell survival, proliferation or in coding for cytokines o
   6072..6302    +  CDS            vpu: VPU_HV1H2 - Experimental evidence at protein level: Swiss-Prot protein existence level 1. Enhances virion budding by targeting host CD4 and Tetherin/BST2 to proteasome degradation. Degradation of CD4 prevents any unwanted premature interactions between viral Env and its host receptor CD4 in the endoplasmic reticulum. Degradation of antiretroviral protein Tetherin/BST2 is important for virion budding, as BST2 tethers new viral particles to the host cell membrane. Mechanistically, Vpu bridges either CD4 or BST2 to BTRC, a substrate recognition subunit of the Skp1/Cullin/F-box protein E3 ubiquiti
   6313..7029    +  CDS            EGFP: EGFP is a basic (constitutively fluorescent) green fluorescent protein published in 1996, derived from Aequorea victoria. It is reported to be a rapidly-maturing weak dimer with moderate acid sensitivity.
   7012..7155    +  CDS            Odc1 (fragment): DCOR_MOUSE - Also known as Odc. Experimental evidence at protein level: Swiss-Prot protein existence level 1. Catalyzes the first and rate-limiting step of polyamine biosynthesis that converts ornithine into putrescine, which is the precursor for the polyamines, spermidine and spermine. Polyamines are essential for cell proliferation and are implicated in cellular processes, ranging from DNA replication to apoptosis. From Mus musculus (Mouse).
   7166..7750    +  misc_feature   IRES2: internal ribosome entry site (IRES) of the encephalomyocarditis virus (EMCV)
   7750..8238    +  CDS            Thy1.2: mouse GPI-anchored cell surface glycoprotein of the immunoglobulin superfamily This allele of Thy1 is also known as CD90.2.
   8239..9639    +  CDS            env (fragment): ENV_HV1H3 - Experimental evidence at protein level: Swiss-Prot protein existence level 1. [Transmembrane protein gp41]: Acts as a class I viral fusion protein. Under the current model, the protein has at least 3 conformational states: pre-fusion native state, pre-hairpin intermediate state, and post-fusion hairpin state. During fusion of viral and target intracellular membranes, the coiled coil regions (heptad repeats) assume a trimer-of-hairpins structure, positioning the fusion peptide in close proximity to the C-terminal region of the ectodomain. The formation of this structure appears to d
   9634..10185   +  CDS            nef (fragment): NEF_HV1BR - Experimental evidence at protein level: Swiss-Prot protein existence level 1. Extracellular Nef protein targets CD4(+) T-lymphocytes for apoptosis by interacting with CXCR4 surface receptors (PubMed:14990729). From Human immunodeficiency virus type 1 group M subtype B (isolate BRU/LAI) (HIV-1).
  10310..10490   +  LTR            5' LTR (truncated): truncated 5' long terminal repeat (LTR) from HIV-1
  10664..10744   +  CDS            C8orf44 (fragment): CH044_HUMAN - Experimental evidence at transcript level: Swiss-Prot protein existence level 2. From Homo sapiens (Human).
  11537..11725   +  CDS            EEF1AKMT2 (fragment): EFMT2_HUMAN - Also known as C10orf138, METTL10 From Homo sapiens (Human).
  12064..12118   -  CDS            lacI (fragment): lac repressor; lacI; The lac repressor binds to the lac operator to inhibit transcription in E. coli. This inhibition can be relieved by adding lactose or isopropyl-β-D-thiogalactopyranoside (IPTG).
  12301..12889   -  rep_origin     ori: high-copy-number ColE1/pMB1/pBR322/pUC origin of replication
  13060..13920   -  CDS            AmpR: β-lactamase; bla; confers resistance to ampicillin, carbenicillin, and related antibiotics
  13921..14025   -  promoter       AmpR promoter: bla
  14120..14155   +  CDS            rop (fragment): Rop protein, which maintains plasmids at low copy number; rop
  14257..14356   +  misc_feature   bom (fragment): basis of mobility region from pBR322
  14362..14428   -  CDS            lacZα (fragment): LacZα fragment of β-galactosidase; lacZ fragment
  15606..329     +  CDS            nef (fragment) (across the origin): NEF_HV1A2 - Experimental evidence at protein level: Swiss-Prot protein existence level 1. Extracellular Nef protein targets CD4(+) T-lymphocytes for apoptosis by interacting with CXCR4 surface receptors. From Human immunodeficiency virus type 1 group M subtype B (isolate ARV2/SF2) (HIV-1).
>Addgene plasmid #207881 | NL4-3Δ6-drEGFP-IRES-mThy1.2 | addgene full sequence | sequence record 430365 | Addgene NGS Result
TGGAAGGGCTAATTTGGTCCCAAAAAAGACAAGAGATCCTTGATCTGTGGATCTACCACACACAAGGCTA
CTTCCCTGATTGGCAGAACTACACACCAGGGCCAGGGATCAGATATCCACTGACCTTTGGATGGTGCTTC
AAGTTAGTACCAGTTGAACCAGAGCAAGTAGAAGAGGCCAATGAAGGAGAGAACAACAGCTTGTTACACC
CTATGAGCCAGCATGGGATGGAGGACCCGGAGGGAGAAGTATTAGTGTGGAAGTTTGACAGCCTCCTAGC
ATTTCGTCACATGGCCCGAGAGCTGCATCCGGAGTACTACAAAGACTGCTGACATCGAGCTTTCTACAAG
GGACTTTCCGCTGGGGACTTTCCAGGGAGGTGTGGCCTGGGCGGGACTGGGGAGTGGCGAGCCCTCAGAT
GCTACATATAAGCAGCTGCTTTTTGCCTGTACTGGGTCTCTCTGGTTAGACCAGATCTGAGCCTGGGAGC
TCTCTGGCTAACTAGGGAACCCACTGCTTAAGCCTCAATAAAGCTTGCCTTGAGTGCTCAAAGTAGTGTG
TGCCCGTCTGTTGTGTGACTCTGGTAACTAGAGATCCCTCAGACCCTTTTAGTCAGTGTGGAAAATCTCT
AGCAGTGGCGCCCGAACAGGGACTTGAAAGCGAAAGTAAAGCCAGAGGAGATCTCTCGACGCAGGACTCG
GCTTGCTGAAGCGCGCACGGCAAGAGGCGAGGGGCGGCGACTGGTGAGTACGCCAAAAATTTTGACTAGC
GGAGGCTAGAAGGAGAGAGATGGGTGCGAGAGCGTAATAATTAAGCGGGGGAGAATTAGATAAATGGGAA
AAAATTCGGTTAAGGCCAGGGGGAAAGAAACAATATAAACTAAAACATATAGTATGGGCAAGCAGGGAGC
TAGAACGATTCGCAGTTAATCCTGGCCTTTTAGAGACATCAGAAGGCTGTAGACAAATACTGGGACAGCT
ACAACCATCCCTTCAGACAGGATCAGAAGAACTTAGATCATTATATAATACAATAGCAGTCCTCTATTGT
GTGCATCAAAGGATAGATGTAAAAGACACCAAGGAAGCCTTAGATAAGATAGAGGAAGAGCAAAACAAAA
GTAAGAAAAAGGCACAGCAAGCAGCAGCTGACACAGGAAACAACAGCCAGGTCAGCCAAAATTACCCTAT
AGTGCAGAACCTCCAGGGGCAAATCTAACATCAGGCCATATCACCTAGAACTTTAAATGCATGGGTAAAA
GTAGTAGAAGAGAAGGCTTTCAGCCCAGAAGTAATACCCATGTTTTCAGCATTATCAGAAGGAGCCACCC
CACAAGATTTAAATACCATGCTAAACACAGTGGGGGGACATCAAGCAGCCATGCAAATGTTAAAAGAGAC
CATCAATGAGGAAGCTGCAGAATGGGATAGATTGCATCCAGTGCATGCAGGGCCTATTGCACCAGGCCAG
ATGAGAGAACCAAGGGGAAGTGACATAGCAGGAACTACTAGTACCCTTCAGGAACAAATAGGATGGATGA
CACATAATCCACCTATCCCAGTAGGAGAAATCTATAAAAGATGGATAATCCTGGGATTAAATAAAATAGT
AAGAATGTATAGCCCT
[222 nt withheld, positions 1627-1848]
GGGGGACCCGGCCATAAAGCAAGAGTTTTGGCTGAAGCAATGAGCCAAGTAACAAATCCAGCTACCATAA
TGATACAGAAAGGCAATTTTAGGAACCAAAGAAAGACTGTTAAGTGTTTCAATTGTGGCAAAGAAGGGCA
CATAGCCAAAAATTGCAGGGCCCCTAGGAAAAAGGGCTGTTGGAAATGTGGAAAGGAAGGACACCAAATG
AAAGATTGTACTGAGAGACAGGCTAATTTTTTAGGGAAGATCTGGCCTTCCCACAAGGGAAGGCCAGGGA
ATTTTCTTCAGAGCAGACCAGAGCCAACAGCCCCACCAGAAGAGAGCTTCAGGTTTGGGGAAGAGACAAC
AACTCCCTCTCAGAAGCAGGAGCCGATAGACAAGGAACTGTATCCTTTAGCTTCCCTCAGATCACTCTTT
GGCAGCGACCCCTCGTCACAATAAAGATAGGGGGGCAATTAAAGGAAGCTCTATTAGATACAGGAGCAGA
TGATACAGTATTAGAAGAAATGAATTTGCCAGGAAGATGGAAACCAAAAATGATAGGGGGAATTGGAGGT
TTTATCAAAGTAAGACAGTATGATCAGATACTCATAGAAATCTGCGGACATAAAGCTATAGGTACAGTAT
TAGTAGGACCTACACCTGTCAACATAATTGGAAGAAATCTGTTGACTCAGATTGGCTGCACTTTAAATTT
TCCCATTAGTCCTATTGAGACTGTACCAGTAAAATTAAAGCCAGGAATGGATGGCCCAAAAGTTAAACAA
TGGCCATTGACAGAAGAAAAAATAAAAGCATTAGTAGAAATTTGTACAGAAATGGAAAAGGAAGGAAAAA
TTTCAAAAATTTGGCCTGAAAATCCATACAATACTCCAGTATTTGCCATAAAGAAAAAAGACAGTACTAA
ATGGAGAAAATTAGTAGATTTCAGAGAACTTAATAAGAGAACTCAAGATTTCTGGGAAGTTCAATTAGGA
ATACCACATCCTGCAGGGTTAAAACAGAAAAAATCAGTAACAGTACTGGATGTGGGCGATGCATATTTTT
CAGTTCCCTTAGATAAAGACTTCAGGAAGTATACTGCATTTACCATACCTAGTATAAACAATGAGACACC
AGGGATTAGATATCAGTACAATGTGCTTCCACAGGGATGGAAAGGATCACCAGCAATATTCCAGTGTAGC
ATGACAAAAATCTTAGAGCCTTTTAGAAAACAAAATCCAGACATAGTCATCTATCAATACATGGATGATT
TGTATGTAGGATCTGACTTAGAAATAGGGCAGCATAGAACAAAAATAGAGGAACTGAGACAACATCTGTT
GAGGTGGGGATTTACCACACCAGACAAAAAACATCAGAAAGAACCTCCATTCCTTTGGATGGGTTATGAA
CTCCATCCTGATAAATGGACAGTACAGCCTATAGTGCTGCCAGAAAAGGACAGCTGGACTGTCAATGACA
TACAGAAATTAGTGGGAAAATTGAATTGGGCAAGTCAGATTTATGCAGGGATTAAAGTAAGGCAATTATG
TAAACTTCTTAGGGGAACCAAAGCACTAACAGAAGTAGTACCACTAACAGAAGAAGCAGAGCTAGAACTG
GCAGAAAACAGGGAGATTCTAAAAGAACCGGTACATGGAGTGTATTATGACCCATCAAAAGACTTAATAG
CAGAAATACAGAAGCAGGGGCAAGGCCAATGGACATATCAAATTTATCAAGAGCCATTTAAAAATCTGAA
AACAGGAAAGTATGCAAGAATGAAGGGTGCCCACACTAATGATGTGAAACAATTAACAGAGGCAGTACAA
AAAATAGCCACAGAAAGCATAGTAATATGGGGAAAGACTCCTAAATTTAAATTACCCATACAAAAGGAAA
CATGGGAAGCATGGTGGACAGAGTATTGGCAAGCCACCTGGATTCCTGAGTGGGAGTTTGTCAATACCCC
TCCCTTAGTGAAGTTATGGTACCAGTTAGAGAAAGAACCCATAATAGGAGCAGAAACTTTCTATGTAGAT
GGGGCAGCCAATAGGGAAACTAAATTAGGAAAAGCAGGATATGTAACTGACAGAGGAAGACAAAAAGTTG
TCCCCCTAACGGACACAACAAATCAGAAGACTGAGTTACAAGCAATTCATCTAGCTTTGCAGGATTCGGG
ATTAGAAGTAAACATAGTGACAGACTCACAATATGCATTGGGAATCATTCAAGCACAACCAGATAAGAGT
GAATCAGAGTTAGTCAGTCAAATAATAGAGCAGTTAATAAAAAAGGAAAAAGTCTACCTGGCATGGGTAC
CAGCACACAAAGGAATTGGAGGAAATGAACAAGTAGATAAATTGGTCAGTGCTGGAATCAGGAAAGTACT
ATTTTTAGATGGAATAGATAAGGCCCAAGAAGAACATGAGAAATATCACAGTAATTGGAGAGCAATGGCT
AGTGATTTTAACCTACCACCTGTAGTAGCAAAAGAAATAGTAGCCAGCTGTGATAAATGTCAGCTAAAAG
GGGAAGCCATGCATGGACAAGTAGACTGTAGCCCAGGAATATGGCAGCTAGATTGTACACATTTAGAAGG
AAAAGTTATCTTGGTAGCAGTTCATGTAGCCAGTGGATATATAGAAGCAGAAGTAATTCCAGCAGAGACA
GGGCAAGAAACAGCATACTTCCTCTTAAAATTAGCAGGAAGATGGCCAGTAAAAACAGTACATACAGACA
ATGGCAGCAATTTCACCAGTACTACAGTTAAGGCCGCCTGTTGGTGGGCGGGGATCAAGCAGGAATTTGG
CATTCCCTACAATCCCCAAAGTCAAGGAGTAATAGAATCTATGAATAAAGAATTAAAGAAAATTATAGGA
CAGGTAAGAGATCAGGCTGAACATCTTAAGACAGCAGTACAAATGGCAGTATTCATCCACAATTTTAAAA
GAAAAGGGGGGATTGGGGGGTACAGTGCAGGGGAAAGAATAGTAGACATAATAGCAACAGACATACAAAC
TAAAGAATTACAAAAACAAATTACAAAAATTCAAAATTTTCGGGTTTATTACAGGGACAGCAGAGATCCA
GTTTGGAAAGGACCAGCAAAGCTCCTCTGGAAAGGTGAAGGGGCAGTAGTAATACAAGATAATAGTGACA
TAAAAGTAGTGCCAAGAAGAAAAGCAAAGATCATCAGGGATTATGGAAAACAGATGGCAGGTGATGATTG
TGTGGCAAGTAGACAGGATGAGGATTAACACATGGAAAAGATTAGTAAAACACCATATGTAGATTTCAAG
GAAAGCTAAGGACTGGTTTTATAGACATCACTATGAAAGTACTAATCCAAAAATAAGTTCAGAAGTACAC
ATCCCACTAGGGGATGCTAAATTAGTAATAACAACATATTGGGGTCTGCATACAGGAGAAAGAGACTGGC
ATTTGGGTCAGGGAGTCTCCATAGAATGGAGGAAAAAGAGATATAGCACACAAGTAGACCCTGACCTAGC
AGACCAACTAATTCATCTGCACTATTTTGATTGTTTTTCAGAATCTGCTATAAGAAATACCATATTAGGA
CGTATAGTTAGTCCTAGGTGTGAATATCAAGCAGGACATAACAAGGTAGGATCTCTACAGTACTTGGCAC
TAGCAGCATTAATAAAACCAAAACAGATAAAGCCACCTTTGCCTAGTGTTAGGAAACTGACAGAGGACAG
ATGGAACAAGCCCCAGAAGACTAAGGGCCACAGAGGGAGCCATACAATGAATGGACACTAGAGCTTTTAG
AGGAACTTAAGAGTGAAGCTGTTAGACATTTTCCTAGGATATGGCTCCATAACTTAGGACAACATATCTA
TGAAACTTACGGGGATACTTGGGCAGGAGTGGAAGCCATAATAAGAATTCTGCAACAACTGCTGTTTATC
CATTTCAGAATTGGGTGTCGACATAGCAGAATAGGCGTTACTCGACAGAGGAGAGCAAGAAATGGAGCCA
GTAGATCCTAGACTAGAGCCCTGGAAGCATCCAGGAAGTCAGCCTAAAACTGCTTGTACCAATTGCTATT
GTAAAAAGTGTTGCTTTCATTGCCAAGTTTGTTTCATGACAAAAGCCTTAGGCATCTCCTATGGCAGGAA
GAAGCGGAGACAGCGACGAAGAGCTCATCAGAACAGTCAGACTCATCAAGCTTCTCTATCAAAGCAGTAA
GTAGTACATGTAATGCAACCTTAATAGTAGCAATAGTAGCATTAGTAGTAGCAATAATAATAGCAATAGT
TGTGTGGTCCATAGTAATCATAGAATATAGGAAAATATTAAGACAAAGAAAAATAGACAGGTTAATTGAT
AGACTAATAGAAAGAGCAGAAGACAGTGGCAATGAGAGTGAAGGAGAAGTATCAGCACTTGTGGAGATGG
GGGTGGAAATGGGGCACCATGCGCCGTGGGACATCGATGATCTGTAGTTCTAGAATGGTGAGCAAGGGCG
AGGAGCTGTTCACCGGGGTGGTGCCCATCCTGGTCGAGCTGGACGGCGACGTAAACGGCCACAAGTTCAG
CGTGTCCGGCGAGGGCGAGGGCGATGCCACCTACGGCAAGCTGACCCTGAAGTTCATCTGCACCACCGGC
AAGCTGCCCGTGCCCTGGCCCACCCTCGTGACCACCCTGACCTACGGCGTGCAGTGCTTCAGCCGCTACC
CCGACCACATGAAGCAGCACGACTTCTTCAAGTCCGCCATGCCCGAAGGCTACGTCCAGGAGCGCACCAT
CTTCTTCAAGGACGACGGCAACTACAAGACCCGCGCCGAGGTGAAGTTCGAGGGCGACACCCTGGTGAAC
CGCATCGAGCTGAAGGGCATCGACTTCAAGGAGGACGGCAACATCCTGGGGCACAAGCTGGAGTACAACT
ACAACAGCCACAACGTCTATATCATGGCCGACAAGCAGAAGAACGGCATCAAGGTGAACTTCAAGATCCG
CCACAACATCGAGGACGGCAGCGTGCAGCTCGCCGACCACTACCAGCAGAACACCCCCATCGGCGACGGC
CCCGTGCTGCTGCCCGACAACCACTACCTGAGCACCCAGTCCGCCCTGAGCAAAGACCCCAACGAGAAGC
GCGATCACATGGTCCTGCTGGAGTTCGTGACCGCCGCCGGGATCACTCTCGGCATGGACGAGCTGTACAA
GGAATTCAGCCATGGCTTCCCGCCGGCGGTGGCGGCGCAGGATGATGGCACGCTGCCCATGTCTTGTGCC
CAGGAGAGCGGGATGGACCGTCACCCTGCAGCCTGTGCTTCTGCTAGGATCAATGTGTAGGCTAGCGCCC
CTCTCCCTCCCCCCCCCCTAACGTTACTGGCCGAAGCCGCTTGGAATAAGGCCGGTGTGCGTTTGTCTAT
ATGTTATTTTCCACCATATTGCCGTCTTTTGGCAATGTGAGGGCCCGGAAACCTGGCCCTGTCTTCTTGA
CGAGCATTCCTAGGGGTCTTTCCCCTCTCGCCAAAGGAATGCAAGGTCTGTTGAATGTCGTGAAGGAAGC
AGTTCCTCTGGAAGCTTCTTGAAGACAAACAACGTCTGTAGCGACCCTTTGCAGGCAGCGGAACCCCCCA
CCTGGCGACAGGTGCCTCTGCGGCCAAAAGCCACGTGTATAAGATACACCTGCAAAGGCGGCACAACCCC
AGTGCCACGTTGTGAGTTGGATAGTTGTGGAAAGAGTCAAATGGCTCTCCTCAAGCGTATTCAACAAGGG
GCTGAAGGATGCCCAGAAGGTACCCCATTGTATGGGATCTGATCTGGGGCCTCGGTACACATGCTTTACA
TGTGTTTAGTCGAGGTTAAAAAAACGTCTAGGCCCCCCGAACCACGGGGACGTGGTTTTCCTTTGAAAAA
CACGATGATAATATGGCCACAATGAACCCAGCCATCAGCGTCGCTCTCCTGCTCTCAGTCTTGCAGGTGT
CCCGAGGGCAGAAGGTGACCAGCCTGACAGCCTGCCTGGTGAACCAAAACCTTCGCCTGGACTGCCGCCA
TGAGAATAACACCAAGGATAACTCCATCCAGCATGAGTTCAGCCTGACCCGAGAGAAGAGGAAGCACGTG
CTCTCAGGCACCCTTGGGATACCCGAGCACACGTACCGCTCCCGCGTCACCCTCTCCAACCAGCCCTATA
TCAAGGTCCTTACCCTAGCCAACTTCACCACCAAGGATGAGGGCGACTACTTTTGTGAGCTTCAAGTCTC
GGGCGCGAATCCCATGAGCTCCAATAAAAGTATCAGTGTGTATAGAGACAAGCTGGTCAAGTGTGGCGGC
ATAAGCCTGCTGGTTCAGAACACATCCTGGATGCTGCTGCTGCTGCTTTCCCTCTCCCTCCTCCAAGCCC
TGGACTTCATTTCTCTGTGAGCTAGCAAATTAAGAGAACAATTTGGAAATAATAAAACAATAATCTTTAA
GCAATCCTCAGGAGGGGACCCAGAAATTGTAACGCACAGTTTTAATTGTGGAGGGGAATTTTTCTACTGT
AATTCAACACAACTGTTTAATAGTACTTGGTTTAATAGTACTTGGAGTACTGAAGGGTCAAATAACACTG
AAGGAAGTGACACAATCACACTCCCATGCAGAATAAAACAATTTATAAACATGTGGCAGGAAGTAGGAAA
AGCAATGTATGCCCCTCCCATCAGTGGACAAATTAGATGTTCATCAAATATTACTGGGCTGCTATTAACA
AGAGATGGTGGTAATAACAACAATGGGTCCGAGATCTTCAGACCTGGAGGAGGCGATATGAGGGACAATT
GGAGAAGTGAATTATATAAATATAAAGTAGTAAAAATTGAACCATTAGGAGTAGCACCCACCAAGGCAAA
GAGAAGAGTGGTGCAGAGAGAAAAAAGAGCAGTGGGAATAGGAGCTTTGTTCCTTGGGTTCTTGGGAGCA
GCAGGAAGCACTATGGGCGCAGCGTCAATGACGCTGACGGTACAGGCCAGACAATTATTGTCTGATATAG
TGCAGCAGCAGAACAATTTGCTGAGGGCTATTGAGGCGCAACAGCATCTGTTGCAACTCACAGTCTGGGG
CATCAAACAGCTCCAGGCAAGAATCCTGGCTGTGGAAAGATACCTAAAGGATCAACAGCTCCTGGGGATT
TGGGGTTGCTCTGGAAAACTCATTTGCACCACTGCTGTGCCTTGGAATGCTAGTTGGAGTAATAAATCTC
TGGAACAGATTTGGAATAACATGACCTGGATGGAGTGGGACAGAGAAATTAACAATTACACAAGCTTAAT
ACACTCCTTAATTGAAGAATCGCAAAACCAGCAAGAAAAGAATGAACAAGAATTATTGGAATTAGATAAA
TGGGCAAGTTTGTGGAATTGGTTTAACATAACAAATTGGCTGTGGTATATAAAATTATTCATAATGATAG
TAGGAGGCTTGGTAGGTTTAAGAATAGTTTTTGCTGTACTTTCTATAGTGAATAGAGTTAGGCAGGGATA
TTCACCATTATCGTTTCAGACCCACCTCCCAATCCCGAGGGGACCCGACAGGCCCGAAGGAATAGAAGAA
GAAGGTGGAGAGAGAGACAGAGACAGATCCATTCGATTAGTGAACGGATCCTTAGCACTTATCTGGGACG
ATCTGCGGAGCCTGTGCCTCTTCAGCTACCACCGCTTGAGAGACTTACTCTTGATTGTAACGAGGATTGT
GGAACTTCTGGGACGCAGGGGGTGGGAAGCCCTCAAATATTGGTGGAATCTCCTACAGTATTGGAGTCAG
GAACTAAAGAATAGTGCTGTTCCAGCAGCAGATGGGGTGGGAGCAGTATCTCGAGACCTAGAAAAACATG
GAGCAATCACAAGTAGCAATACAGCAGCTAACAATGCTGCTTGTGCCTGGCTAGAAGCACAAGAGGAGGA
AGAGGTGGGTTTTCCAGTCACACCTCAGGTACCTTTAAGACCAATGACTTACAAGGCAGCTGTAGATCTT
AGCCACTTTTTAAAAGAAAAGGGGGGACTGGAAGGGCTAATTCACTCCCAAAGAAGACAAGATATCCTTG
ATCTGTGGATCTACCACACACAAGGCTACTTCCCTGATTGGCAGAACTACACACCAGGGCCAGGGGTCAG
ATATCCACTGACCTTTGGATGGTGCTACAAGCTAGTACCAGTTGAGCCAGATAAGGTAGAAGAGGCCAAT
AAAGGAGAGAACACCAGCTTGTTACACCCTGTGAGCCTGCATGGAATGGATGACCCTGAGAGAGAAGTGT
TAGAGTGGAGGTTTGACAGCCGCCTAGCATTTCATCACGTGGCCCGAGAGCTGCATCCGGAGTACTTCAA
GAACTGCTGACATCGAGCTTGCTACAAGGGACTTTCCGCTGGGGACTTTCCAGGGAGGCGTGGCCTGGGC
GGGACTGGGGAGTGGCGAGCCCTCAGATGCTGCATATAAGCAGCTGCTTTTTGCCTGTACTGGGTCTCTC
TGGTTAGACCAGATCTGAGCCTGGGAGCTCTCTGGCTAACTAGGGAACCCACTGCTTAAGCCTCAATAAA
GCTTGCCTTGAGTGCTTCAAGTAGTGTGTGCCCGTCTGTTGTGTGACTCTGGTAACTAGAGATCCCTCAG
ACCCTTTTAGTCAGTGTGGAAAATCTCTAGCACCCAGGAGGTAGAGGTTGCAGTGAGCCAAGATCGCGCC
ACTGCATTCCAGCCTGGGCAAGAAAACAAGACTGTCTAAAATAATAATAATAAGTTAAGGGTATTAAATA
TATTTATACATGGAGGTCATAAAAATATATATATTTGGGCTGGGCGCAGTGGCTCACACCTGCGCCCGGC
CCTTTGGGAGGCCGAGGCAGGTGGATCACCTGAGTTTGGGAGTTCCAGACCAGCCTGACCAACATGGAGA
AACCCCTTCTCTGTGTATTTTTAGTAGATTTTATTTTATGTGTATTTTATTCACAGGTATTTCTGGAAAA
CTGAAACTGTTTTTCCTCTACTCTGATACCACAAGAATCATCAGCACAGAGGAAGACTTCTGTGATCAAA
TGTGGTGGGAGAGGGAGGTTTTCACCAGCACATGAGCAGTCAGTTCTGCCGCAGACTCGGCGGGTGTCCT
TCGGTTCAGTTCCAACACCGCCTGCCTGGAGAGAGGTCAGACCACAGGGTGAGGGCTCAGTCCCCAAGAC
ATAAACACCCAAGACATAAACACCCAACAGGTCCACCCCGCCTGCTGCCCAGGCAGAGCCGATTCACCAA
GACGGGAATTAGGATAGAGAAAGAGTAAGTCACACAGAGCCGGCTGTGCGGGAGAACGGAGTTCTATTAT
GACTCAAATCAGTCTCCCCAAGCATTCGGGGATCAGAGTTTTTAAGGATAACTTAGTGTGTAGGGGGCCA
GTGAGTTGGAGATGAAAGCGTAGGGAGTCGAAGGTGTCCTTTTGCGCCGAGTCAGTTCCTGGGTGGGGGC
CACAAGATCGGATGAGCCAGTTTATCAATCCGGGGGTGCCAGCTGATCCATGGAGTGCAGGGTCTGCAAA
ATATCTCAAGCACTGATTGATCTTAGGTTTTACAATAGTGATGTTACCCCAGGAACAATTTGGGGAAGGT
CAGAATCTTGTAGCCTGTAGCTGCATGACTCCTAAACCATAATTTCTTTTTTGTTTTTTTTTTTTTATTT
TTGAGACAGGGTCTCACTCTGTCACCTAGGCTGGAGTGCAGTGGTGCAATCACAGCTCACTGCAGCCTCA
ACGTCGTAAGCTCAAGCGATCCTCCCACCTCAGCCTGCCTGGTAGCTGAGACTACAAGCGACGCCCCAGT
TAATTTTTGTATTTTTGGTAGAGGCAGCGTTTTGCCGTGTGGCCCTGGCTGGTCTCGAACTCCTGGGCTC
AAGTGATCCAGCCTCAGCCTCCCAAAGTGCTGGGACAACCGGGGCCAGTCACTGCACCTGGCCCTAAACC
ATAATTTCTAATCTTTTGGCTAATTTGTTAGTCCTACAAAGGCAGTCTAGTCCCCAGGCAAAAAGGGGGT
TTGTTTCGGGAAAGGGCTGTTACTGTCTTTGTTTCAAACTATAAACTAAGTTCCTCCTAAACTTAGTTCG
GCCTACACCCAGGAATGAACAAGGAGAGCTTGGAGGTTAGAAGCACGATGGAATTGGTTAGGTCAGATCT
CTTTCACTGTCTGAGTTATAATTTTGCAATGGTGGTTCAAAGACTGCCCGCTTCTGACACCAGTCGCTGC
ATTAATGAATCGGCCAACGCGCGGGGAGAGGCGGTTTGCGTATTGGGCGCTCTTCCGCTTCCTCGCTCAC
TGACTCGCTGCGCTCGGTCGTTCGGCTGCGGCGAGCGGTATCAGCTCACTCAAAGGCGGTAATACGGTTA
TCCACAGAATCAGGGGATAACGCAGGAAAGAACATGTGAGCAAAAGGCCAGCAAAAGGCCAGGAACCGTA
AAAAGGCCGCGTTGCTGGCGTTTTTCCATAGGCTCCGCCCCCCTGACGAGCATCACAAAAATCGACGCTC
AAGTCAGAGGTGGCGAAACCCGACAGGACTATAAAGATACCAGGCGTTTCCCCCTGGAAGCTCCCTCGTG
CGCTCTCCTGTTCCGACCCTGCCGCTTACCGGATACCTGTCCGCCTTTCTCCCTTCGGGAAGCGTGGCGC
TTTCTCATAGCTCACGCTGTAGGTATCTCAGTTCGGTGTAGGTCGTTCGCTCCAAGCTGGGCTGTGTGCA
CGAACCCCCCGTTCAGCCCGACCGCTGCGCCTTATCCGGTAACTATCGTCTTGAGTCCAACCCGGTAAGA
CACGACTTATCGCCACTGGCAGCAGCCACTGGTAACAGGATTAGCAGAGCGAGGTATGTAGGCGGTGCTA
CAGAGTTCTTGAAGTGGTGGCCTAACTACGGCTACACTAGAAGAACAGTATTTGGTATCTGCGCTCTGCT
GAAGCCAGTTACCTTCGGAAAAAGAGTTGGTAGCTCTTGATCCGGCAAACAAACCACCGCTGGTAGCGGT
GGTTTTTTTGTTTGCAAGCAGCAGATTACGCGCAGAAAAAAAGGATCTCAAGAAGATCCTTTGATCTTTT
CTACGGGGTCTGACGCTCAGTGGAACGAAAACTCACGTTAAGGGATTTTGGTCATGAGATTATCAAAAAG
GATCTTCACCTAGATCCTTTTAAATTAAAAATGAAGTTTTAAATCAATCTAAAGTATATATGAGTAAACT
TGGTCTGACAGTTACCAATGCTTAATCAGTGAGGCACCTATCTCAGCGATCTGTCTATTTCGTTCATCCA
TAGTTGCCTGACTCCCCGTCGTGTAGATAACTACGATACGGGAGGGCTTACCATCTGGCCCCAGTGCTGC
AATGATACCGCGAGACCCACGCTCACCGGCTCCAGATTTATCAGCAATAAACCAGCCAGCCGGAAGGGCC
GAGCGCAGAAGTGGTCCTGCAACTTTATCCGCCTCCATCCAGTCTATTAATTGTTGCCGGGAAGCTAGAG
TAAGTAGTTCGCCAGTTAATAGTTTGCGCAACGTTGTTGCCATTGCTACAGGCATCGTGGTGTCACGCTC
GTCGTTTGGTATGGCTTCATTCAGCTCCGGTTCCCAACGATCAAGGCGAGTTACATGATCCCCCATGTTG
TGCAAAAAAGCGGTTAGCTCCTTCGGTCCTCCGATCGTTGTCAGAAGTAAGTTGGCCGCAGTGTTATCAC
TCATGGTTATGGCAGCACTGCATAATTCTCTTACTGTCATGCCATCCGTAAGATGCTTTTCTGTGACTGG
TGAGTACTCAACCAAGTCATTCTGAGAATAGTGTATGCGGCGACCGAGTTGCTCTTGCCCGGCGTCAATA
CGGGATAATACCGCGCCACATAGCAGAACTTTAAAAGTGCTCATCATTGGAAAACGTTCTTCGGGGCGAA
AACTCTCAAGGATCTTACCGCTGTTGAGATCCAGTTCGATGTAACCCACTCGTGCACCCAACTGATCTTC
AGCATCTTTTACTTTCACCAGCGTTTCTGGGTGAGCAAAAACAGGAAGGCAAAATGCCGCAAAAAAGGGA
ATAAGGGCGACACGGAAATGTTGAATACTCATACTCTTCCTTTTTCAATATTATTGAAGCATTTATCAGG
GTTATTGTCTCATGAGCGGATACATATTTGAATGTATTTAGAAAAATAAACAAATAGGGGTTCCGCGCAC
ATTTCCCCGAAAAGTGCCACCTGACGTCTAAGAAACCATTATTATCATGACATTAACCTATAAAAATAGG
CGTATCACGAGGCCCTTTCGTCTCGCGCGTTTCGGTGATGACGGTGAAAACCTCTGACACATGCAGCTCC
CGGAGACGGTCACAGCTTGTCTGTAAGCGGATGCCGGGAGCAGACAAGCCCGTCAGGGCGCGTCAGCGGG
TGTTGGCGGGTGTCGGGGCTGGCTTAACTATGCGGCATCAGAGCAGATTGTACTGAGAGTGCACCATATG
CGGTGTGAAATACCGCACAGATGCGTAAGGAGAAAATACCGCATCAGGCGCCATTCGCCATTCAGGCTGC
GCAACTGTTGGGAAGGGCGATCGGTGCGGGCCTCTTCGCTATTACGCCAGGGGAGGCAGAGATTGCAGTA
AGCTGAGATCGCAGCACTGCACTCCAGCCTGGGCGACAGAGTAAGACTCTGTCTCAAAAATAAAATAAAT
AAATCAATCAGATATTCCAATCTTTTCCTTTATTTATTTATTTATTTTCTATTTTGGAAACACAGTCCTT
CCTTATTCCAGAATTACACATATATTCTATTTTTCTTTATATGCTCCAGTTTTTTTTAGACCTTCACCTG
AAATGTGTGTATACAAAATCTAGGCCAGTCCAGCAGAGCCTAAAGGTAAAAAATAAAATAATAAAAAATA
AATAAAATCTAGCTCACTCCTTCACATCAAAATGGAGATACAGCTGTTAGCATTAAATACCAAATAACCC
ATCTTGTCCTCAATAATTTTAAGCGCCTCTCTCCACCACATCTAACTCCTGTCAAAGGCATGTGCCCCTT
CCGGGCGCTCTGCTGTGCTGCCAACCAACTGGCATGTGGACTCTGCAGGGTCCCTAACTGCCAAGCCCCA
CAGTGTGCCCTGAGGCTGCCCCTTCCTTCTAGCGGCTGCCCCCACTCGGCTTTGCTTTCCCTAGTTTCAG
TTACTTGCGTTCAGCCAAGGTCTGAAACTAGGTGCGCACAGAGCGGTAAGACTGCGAGAGAAAGAGACCA
GCTTTACAGGGGGTTTATCACAGTGCACCCTGACAGTCGTCAGCCTCACAGGGGGTTTATCACATTGCAC
CCTGACAGTCGTCAGCCTCACAGGGGGTTTATCACAGTGCACCCTTACAATCATTCCATTTGATTCACAA
TTTTTTTAGTCTCTACTGTGCCTAACTTGTAAGTTAAATTTGATCAGAGGTGTGTTCCCAGAGGGGAAAA
CAGTATATACAGGGTTCAGTACTATCGCATTTCAGGCCTCCACCTGGGTCTTGGAATGTGTCCCCCGAGG
GGTGATGACTACCTCAGTTGGATCTCCACAGGTCACAGTGACACAAGATAACCAAGACACCTCCCAAGGC
TACCACAATGGGCCGCCCTCCACGTGCACATGGCCGGAGGAACTGCCATGTCGGAGGTGCAAGCACACCT
GCGCATCAGAGTCCTTGGTGTGGAGGGAGGGACCAGCGCAGCTTCCAGCCATCCACCTGATGAACAGAAC
CTAGGGAAAGCCCCAGTTCTACTTACACCAGGAAAGGC
